Addgene plasmid #76910: RIPK2 gRNA (BRDN0001146083)
Purpose: 3rd generation lentiviral gRNA plasmid targeting human RIPK2
Depositing lab: John Doench & David Root. Depositing organization: Broad Institute. Publication: Optimized sgRNA design to maximize activity and minimize off-target effects of CRISPR-Cas9. Doench JG, Fusi N, Sullender M, Hegde M, Vaimberg EW, Donovan KF, Smith I, Tothova Z, Wilen C, Orchard R, Virgin HW, Listgarten J, Root DE. Nat Biotechnol. 2016 Jan 18. doi: 10.1038/nbt.3437. PubMed 26780180.
Backbone
  Vector backbone: lentiGuide-Puro
  Backbone manufacturer: Zhang Lab (Addgene plasmid # 52963)
  Vector type: Mammalian Expression, Lentiviral, CRISPR
  Selectable markers: Puromycin
Growth in bacteria
  Bacterial resistance: Ampicillin, 100 μg/mL
  Growth temperature: 37°C
  Growth strain: DH5alpha
  Copy number: High Copy
Gene/Insert
  Gene/Insert name: RIPK2 (alt names: RIPK2; NM_003821.5)
  gRNA/shRNA sequence: ACAGCTATGCAGTTATCACA
  Species: H. sapiens (human)
  Entrez Gene: RIPK2 (a.k.a. CARD3, CARDIAK, CCK, GIG30, RICK, RIP2)
  Promoter: hU6
  Cloning method: Unknown
  Sequencing primers: 5′ U6-F; 3′ pS2-R
Terms and licenses: Academic/Nonprofit Terms; Industry Terms: Not Available to Industry
Depositor comments: The gRNA was designed to target the following Genbank reference sequence(s): NM_003821.5. Note that this plasmid does NOT contain Cas9. It should be used in conjunction with lentiCas9-Blast (Addgene #52962) or otherwise with cell lines already expressing Cas9. Browse the full kinome gRNA library at http://www.addgene.org/pooled-library/broadgpp-human-kinome/ or visit http://www.broadinstitute.org/rnai/public/ for detailed protocols and information.
How to cite: RIPK2 gRNA (BRDN0001146083) was a gift from John Doench & David Root (Addgene plasmid # 76910 ; http://n2t.net/addgene:76910 ; RRID:Addgene_76910)
