[The description below was written by a language model from this plasmid's Addgene catalogue record and pLannotate feature annotations shown in this document.]
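Description:
RIPK2 gRNA (BRDN0001146083) is a third-generation lentiviral CRISPR guide plasmid built on the lentiGuide-Puro backbone and designed to deliver a single guide RNA against human RIPK2 (also known as RICK, RIP2 or CARD3), with the guide designed against the reference transcript for that gene. In bacteria, the 8.3 kb plasmid is maintained at high copy through a ColE1/pUC-type origin and selected with ampicillin via the β-lactamase gene. The backbone also carries an f1 origin, an SV40 origin and poly(A) signal, and remnants of a lac/T7/T3 cloning region.

The lentiviral transfer cassette begins with an RSV promoter fused to a truncated HIV-1 5' LTR, which makes genomic RNA production Tat-independent. This is followed by the Ψ packaging signal with a partial gag sequence, the Rev response element, and a cPPT/CTS. It ends in a ΔU3 self-inactivating 3' LTR. Within this cassette, a human U6 RNA polymerase III promoter drives the RIPK2-targeting spacer joined to the Streptococcus pyogenes Cas9 guide scaffold. Downstream, the EF-1α core promoter with its intron A expresses puromycin N-acetyltransferase, which allows selection of transduced mammalian cells, and a WPRE enhances transcript expression.

The plasmid does not encode Cas9, so it is meant to be used together with a separate Cas9 vector such as lentiCas9-Blast or in cells that already express Cas9. It belongs to a human kinome guide collection and is suited to knocking out RIPK2 in human cells after lentiviral packaging and transduction.
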