Features (pLannotate 1.2.2; 29 found; start..end, strand, type, name):
     14..80      +  CDS            small t antigen (fragment): SV40 (simian virus 40) small t antigen
    106..317     +  promoter       EF-1α core promoter: core promoter for human elongation factor EF-1α
    318..1256    +  intron         EF-1α intron A: intron upstream of the start codon of human EF-1α
   1278..1877    +  CDS            PuroR (fragment): puromycin N-acetyltransferase; pac from Streptomyces; confers resistance to puromycin
   1893..2481    +  misc_feature   WPRE: woodchuck hepatitis virus posttranscriptional regulatory element
   2532..2551    +  misc_feature   cPPT/CTS (fragment): central polypurine tract and central termination sequence of HIV-1
   2553..2786    +  LTR            3' LTR (ΔU3): self-inactivating 3' long terminal repeat (LTR) from HIV-1
   2864..2985    +  polyA_signal   SV40 poly(A) signal: SV40 polyadenylation signal
   3025..3160    +  rep_origin     SV40 ori: SV40 origin of replication
   3181..3199    -  promoter       T7 promoter: promoter for bacteriophage T7 RNA polymerase
   3207..3362    +  CDS            lacZα (fragment): LacZα fragment of β-galactosidase; lacZ fragment
   3367..3795    +  rep_origin     f1 ori (sequence partly withheld): f1 bacteriophage origin of replication; arrow indicates direction of (+) strand synthesis
   3848..3952    +  promoter       AmpR promoter: bla
   3953..4813    +  CDS            AmpR: β-lactamase; bla; confers resistance to ampicillin, carbenicillin, and related antibiotics
   4984..5572    +  rep_origin     ori: high-copy-number ColE1/pMB1/pBR322/pUC origin of replication
   5755..5847    +  CDS            lacI (fragment): lac repressor; lacI; The lac repressor binds to the lac operator to inhibit transcription in E. coli. This inhibition can be relieved by adding lactose or isopropyl-β-D-thiogalactopyranoside (IPTG).
   5860..5881    +  protein_bind   CAP binding site: CAP binding activates transcription in the presence of cAMP. E. coli catabolite activator protein
   5896..5926    +  promoter       lac promoter: promoter for the E. coli lac operon
   5934..5950    +  protein_bind   lac operator: The lac repressor binds to the lac operator to inhibit transcription in E. coli. This inhibition can be relieved by adding lactose or isopropyl-β-D-thiogalactopyranoside (IPTG). lac repressor encoded by lacI
   5995..6013    +  promoter       T3 promoter: promoter for bacteriophage T3 RNA polymerase
   6041..6267    +  promoter       RSV promoter: Rous sarcoma virus enhancer/promoter
   6268..6448    +  LTR            5' LTR (truncated): truncated 5' long terminal repeat (LTR) from HIV-1
   6495..6620    +  misc_feature   HIV-1 Ψ: packaging signal of human immunodeficiency virus type 1
   6604..6967    +  CDS            HIV-1 gag (fragment): gag protein from human immunodeficiency virus 1; gag
   7113..7346    +  misc_feature   RRE: The Rev response element (RRE) of HIV-1 allows for Rev-dependent mRNA export from the nucleus to the cytoplasm.
   7723..7749    +  CDS            Rev (fragment): human immunodeficiency virus 1 (HIV-1) Rev protein; rev; enhances nuclear export of unspliced and incompletely spliced viral mRNAs
   7753..7993    +  promoter       U6 promoter: RNA polymerase III promoter for human U6 snRNA
   8023..8098    +  misc_RNA       gRNA scaffold: guide RNA scaffold for the Streptococcus pyogenes CRISPR/Cas9 system
   8154..8271    +  misc_feature   cPPT/CTS: central polypurine tract and central termination sequence of HIV-1
>Addgene plasmid #76910 | RIPK2 gRNA (BRDN0001146083) | addgene full sequence | sequence record 186746 | Addgene Assembled Sequence
CCCGGGTGCAAAGATGGATAAAGTTTTAAACAGAGAGGAATCTTTGCAGCTAATGGACCTTCTAGGTCTT
GAAAGGAGTGGGAATTGGCTCCGGTGCCCGTCAGTGGGCAGAGCGCACATCGCCCACAGTCCCCGAGAAG
TTGGGGGGAGGGGTCGGCAATTGATCCGGTGCCTAGAGAAGGTGGCGCGGGGTAAACTGGGAAAGTGATG
TCGTGTACTGGCTCCGCCTTTTTCCCGAGGGTGGGGGAGAACCGTATATAAGTGCAGTAGTCGCCGTGAA
CGTTCTTTTTCGCAACGGGTTTGCCGCCAGAACACAGGTAAGTGCCGTGTGTGGTTCCCGCGGGCCTGGC
CTCTTTACGGGTTATGGCCCTTGCGTGCCTTGAATTACTTCCACCTGGCTGCAGTACGTGATTCTTGATC
CCGAGCTTCGGGTTGGAAGTGGGTGGGAGAGTTCGAGGCCTTGCGCTTAAGGAGCCCCTTCGCCTCGTGC
TTGAGTTGAGGCCTGGCCTGGGCGCTGGGGCCGCCGCGTGCGAATCTGGTGGCACCTTCGCGCCTGTCTC
GCTGCTTTCGATAAGTCTCTAGCCATTTAAAATTTTTGATGACCTGCTGCGACGCTTTTTTTCTGGCAAG
ATAGTCTTGTAAATGCGGGCCAAGATCTGCACACTGGTATTTCGGTTTTTGGGGCCGCGGGCGGCGACGG
GGCCCGTGCGTCCCAGCGCACATGTTCGGCGAGGCGGGGCCTGCGAGCGCGGCCACCGAGAATCGGACGG
GGGTAGTCTCAAGCTGGCCGGCCTGCTCTGGTGCCTGGCCTCGCGCCGCCGTGTATCGCCCCGCCCTGGG
CGGCAAGGCTGGCCCGGTCGGCACCAGTTGCGTGAGCGGAAAGATGGCCGCTTCCCGGCCCTGCTGCAGG
GAGCTCAAAATGGAGGACGCGGCGCTCGGGAGAGCGGGCGGGTGAGTCACCCACACAAAGGAAAAGGGCC
TTTCCGTCCTCAGCCGTCGCTTCATGTGACTCCACGGAGTACCGGGCGCCGTCCAGGCACCTCGATTAGT
TCTCGAGCTTTTGGAGTACGTCGTCTTTAGGTTGGGGGGAGGGGTTTTATGCGATGGAGTTTCCCCACAC
TGAGTGGGTGGAGACTGAAGTTAGGCCAGCTTGGCACTTGATGTAATTCTCCTTGGAATTTGCCCTTTTT
GAGTTTGGATCTTGGTTCATTCTCAAGCCTCAGACAGTGGTTCAAAGTTTTTTTCTTCCATTTCAGGTGT
CGTGACGTACGGCCACCATGACCGAGTACAAGCCCACGGTGCGCCTCGCCACCCGCGACGACGTCCCCAG
GGCCGTACGCACCCTCGCCGCCGCGTTCGCCGACTACCCCGCCACGCGCCACACCGTCGATCCGGACCGC
CACATCGAGCGGGTCACCGAGCTGCAAGAACTCTTCCTCACGCGCGTCGGGCTCGACATCGGCAAGGTGT
GGGTCGCGGACGACGGCGCCGCCGTGGCGGTCTGGACCACGCCGGAGAGCGTCGAAGCGGGGGCGGTGTT
CGCCGAGATCGGCCCGCGCATGGCCGAGTTGAGCGGTTCCCGGCTGGCCGCGCAGCAACAGATGGAAGGC
CTCCTGGCGCCGCACCGGCCCAAGGAGCCCGCGTGGTTCCTGGCCACCGTCGGAGTCTCGCCCGACCACC
AGGGCAAGGGTCTGGGCAGCGCCGTCGTGCTCCCCGGAGTGGAGGCGGCCGAGCGCGCCGGGGTGCCCGC
CTTCCTGGAGACCTCCGCGCCCCGCAACCTCCCCTTCTACGAGCGGCTCGGCTTCACCGTCACCGCCGAC
GTCGAGGTGCCCGAAGGACCGCGCACCTGGTGCATGACCCGCAAGCCCGGTGCCTGAACGCGTTAAGTCG
ACAATCAACCTCTGGATTACAAAATTTGTGAAAGATTGACTGGTATTCTTAACTATGTTGCTCCTTTTAC
GCTATGTGGATACGCTGCTTTAATGCCTTTGTATCATGCTATTGCTTCCCGTATGGCTTTCATTTTCTCC
TCCTTGTATAAATCCTGGTTGCTGTCTCTTTATGAGGAGTTGTGGCCCGTTGTCAGGCAACGTGGCGTGG
TGTGCACTGTGTTTGCTGACGCAACCCCCACTGGTTGGGGCATTGCCACCACCTGTCAGCTCCTTTCCGG
GACTTTCGCTTTCCCCCTCCCTATTGCCACGGCGGAACTCATCGCCGCCTGCCTTGCCCGCTGCTGGACA
GGGGCTCGGCTGTTGGGCACTGACAATTCCGTGGTGTTGTCGGGGAAATCATCGTCCTTTCCTTGGCTGC
TCGCCTGTGTTGCCACCTGGATTCTGCGCGGGACGTCCTTCTGCTACGTCCCTTCGGCCCTCAATCCAGC
GGACCTTCCTTCCCGCGGCCTGCTGCCGGCTCTGCGGCCTCTTCCGCGTCTTCGCCTTCGCCCTCAGACG
AGTCGGATCTCCCTTTGGGCCGCCTCCCCGCGTCGACTTTAAGACCAATGACTTACAAGGCAGCTGTAGA
TCTTAGCCACTTTTTAAAAGAAAAGGGGGGACTGGAAGGGCTAATTCACTCCCAACGAAGACAAGATCTG
CTTTTTGCTTGTACTGGGTCTCTCTGGTTAGACCAGATCTGAGCCTGGGAGCTCTCTGGCTAACTAGGGA
ACCCACTGCTTAAGCCTCAATAAAGCTTGCCTTGAGTGCTTCAAGTAGTGTGTGCCCGTCTGTTGTGTGA
CTCTGGTAACTAGAGATCCCTCAGACCCTTTTAGTCAGTGTGGAAAATCTCTAGCAGTACGTATAGTAGT
TCATGTCATCTTATTATTCAGTATTTATAACTTGCAAAGAAATGAATATCAGAGAGTGAGAGGAACTTGT
TTATTGCAGCTTATAATGGTTACAAATAAAGCAATAGCATCACAAATTTCACAAATAAAGCATTTTTTTC
ACTGCATTCTAGTTGTGGTTTGTCCAAACTCATCAATGTATCTTATCATGTCTGGCTCTAGCTATCCCGC
CCCTAACTCCGCCCATCCCGCCCCTAACTCCGCCCAGTTCCGCCCATTCTCCGCCCCATGGCTGACTAAT
TTTTTTTATTTATGCAGAGGCCGAGGCCGCCTCGGCCTCTGAGCTATTCCAGAAGTAGTGAGGAGGCTTT
TTTGGAGGCCTAGGGACGTACCCAATTCGCCCTATAGTGAGTCGTATTACGCGCGCTCACTGGCCGTCGT
TTTACAACGTCGTGACTGGGAAAACCCTGGCGTTACCCAACTTAATCGCCTTGCAGCACATCCCCCTTTC
GCCAGCTGGCGTAATAGCGAAGAGGCCCGCACCGATCGCCCTTCCCAACAGTTGCGCAGCCTGAATGGCG
AATGGG
[124 nt withheld, positions 3367-3490]
C
[91 nt withheld, positions 3492-3582]
A
[49 nt withheld, positions 3584-3632]
CCTTTGACGTTGGAGTCCACGTTCTTT
[37 nt withheld, positions 3660-3696]
ACCCTATCTCGGTCTATTCTTTTGATTTATAAGGGATTTTGCCGATTTCGGCCTATTGGTTAAAAAATGA
GCTGATTTAACAAAAATTTAACGCGAATTTTAACAAAATATTAACGCTTACAATTTAGGTGGCACTTTTC
GGGGAAATGTGCGCGGAACCCCTATTTGTTTATTTTTCTAAATACATTCAAATATGTATCCGCTCATGAG
ACAATAACCCTGATAAATGCTTCAATAATATTGAAAAAGGAAGAGTATGAGTATTCAACATTTCCGTGTC
GCCCTTATTCCCTTTTTTGCGGCATTTTGCCTTCCTGTTTTTGCTCACCCAGAAACGCTGGTGAAAGTAA
AAGATGCTGAAGATCAGTTGGGTGCACGAGTGGGTTACATCGAACTGGATCTCAACAGCGGTAAGATCCT
TGAGAGTTTTCGCCCCGAAGAACGTTTTCCAATGATGAGCACTTTTAAAGTTCTGCTATGTGGCGCGGTA
TTATCCCGTATTGACGCCGGGCAAGAGCAACTCGGTCGCCGCATACACTATTCTCAGAATGACTTGGTTG
AGTACTCACCAGTCACAGAAAAGCATCTTACGGATGGCATGACAGTAAGAGAATTATGCAGTGCTGCCAT
AACCATGAGTGATAACACTGCGGCCAACTTACTTCTGACAACGATCGGAGGACCGAAGGAGCTAACCGCT
TTTTTGCACAACATGGGGGATCATGTAACTCGCCTTGATCGTTGGGAACCGGAGCTGAATGAAGCCATAC
CAAACGACGAGCGTGACACCACGATGCCTGTAGCAATGGCAACAACGTTGCGCAAACTATTAACTGGCGA
ACTACTTACTCTAGCTTCCCGGCAACAATTAATAGACTGGATGGAGGCGGATAAAGTTGCAGGACCACTT
CTGCGCTCGGCCCTTCCGGCTGGCTGGTTTATTGCTGATAAATCTGGAGCCGGTGAGCGTGGGTCTCGCG
GTATCATTGCAGCACTGGGGCCAGATGGTAAGCCCTCCCGTATCGTAGTTATCTACACGACGGGGAGTCA
GGCAACTATGGATGAACGAAATAGACAGATCGCTGAGATAGGTGCCTCACTGATTAAGCATTGGTAACTG
TCAGACCAAGTTTACTCATATATACTTTAGATTGATTTAAAACTTCATTTTTAATTTAAAAGGATCTAGG
TGAAGATCCTTTTTGATAATCTCATGACCAAAATCCCTTAACGTGAGTTTTCGTTCCACTGAGCGTCAGA
CCCCGTAGAAAAGATCAAAGGATCTTCTTGAGATCCTTTTTTTCTGCGCGTAATCTGCTGCTTGCAAACA
AAAAAACCACCGCTACCAGCGGTGGTTTGTTTGCCGGATCAAGAGCTACCAACTCTTTTTCCGAAGGTAA
CTGGCTTCAGCAGAGCGCAGATACCAAATACTGTTCTTCTAGTGTAGCCGTAGTTAGGCCACCACTTCAA
GAACTCTGTAGCACCGCCTACATACCTCGCTCTGCTAATCCTGTTACCAGTGGCTGCTGCCAGTGGCGAT
AAGTCGTGTCTTACCGGGTTGGACTCAAGACGATAGTTACCGGATAAGGCGCAGCGGTCGGGCTGAACGG
GGGGTTCGTGCACACAGCCCAGCTTGGAGCGAACGACCTACACCGAACTGAGATACCTACAGCGTGAGCT
ATGAGAAAGCGCCACGCTTCCCGAAGGGAGAAAGGCGGACAGGTATCCGGTAAGCGGCAGGGTCGGAACA
GGAGAGCGCACGAGGGAGCTTCCAGGGGGAAACGCCTGGTATCTTTATAGTCCTGTCGGGTTTCGCCACC
TCTGACTTGAGCGTCGATTTTTGTGATGCTCGTCAGGGGGGCGGAGCCTATGGAAAAACGCCAGCAACGC
GGCCTTTTTACGGTTCCTGGCCTTTTGCTGGCCTTTTGCTCACATGTTCTTTCCTGCGTTATCCCCTGAT
TCTGTGGATAACCGTATTACCGCCTTTGAGTGAGCTGATACCGCTCGCCGCAGCCGAACGACCGAGCGCA
GCGAGTCAGTGAGCGAGGAAGCGGAAGAGCGCCCAATACGCAAACCGCCTCTCCCCGCGCGTTGGCCGAT
TCATTAATGCAGCTGGCACGACAGGTTTCCCGACTGGAAAGCGGGCAGTGAGCGCAACGCAATTAATGTG
AGTTAGCTCACTCATTAGGCACCCCAGGCTTTACACTTTATGCTTCCGGCTCGTATGTTGTGTGGAATTG
TGAGCGGATAACAATTTCACACAGGAAACAGCTATGACCATGATTACGCCAAGCGCGCAATTAACCCTCA
CTAAAGGGAACAAAAGCTGGAGCTGCAAGCTTAATGTAGTCTTATGCAATACTCTTGTAGTCTTGCAACA
TGGTAACGATGAGTTAGCAACATGCCTTACAAGGAGAGAAAAAGCACCGTGCATGCCGATTGGTGGAAGT
AAGGTGGTACGATCGTGCCTTATTAGGAAGGCAACAGACGGGTCTGACATGGATTGGACGAACCACTGAA
TTGCCGCATTGCAGAGATATTGTATTTAAGTGCCTAGCTCGATACATAAACGGGTCTCTCTGGTTAGACC
AGATCTGAGCCTGGGAGCTCTCTGGCTAACTAGGGAACCCACTGCTTAAGCCTCAATAAAGCTTGCCTTG
AGTGCTTCAAGTAGTGTGTGCCCGTCTGTTGTGTGACTCTGGTAACTAGAGATCCCTCAGACCCTTTTAG
TCAGTGTGGAAAATCTCTAGCAGTGGCGCCCGAACAGGGACTTGAAAGCGAAAGGGAAACCAGAGGAGCT
CTCTCGACGCAGGACTCGGCTTGCTGAAGCGCGCACGGCAAGAGGCGAGGGGCGGCGACTGGTGAGTACG
CCAAAAATTTTGACTAGCGGAGGCTAGAAGGAGAGAGATGGGTGCGAGAGCGTCAGTATTAAGCGGGGGA
GAATTAGATCGCGATGGGAAAAAATTCGGTTAAGGCCAGGGGGAAAGAAAAAATATAAATTAAAACATAT
AGTATGGGCAAGCAGGGAGCTAGAACGATTCGCAGTTAATCCTGGCCTGTTAGAAACATCAGAAGGCTGT
AGACAAATACTGGGACAGCTACAACCATCCCTTCAGACAGGATCAGAAGAACTTAGATCATTATATAATA
CAGTAGCAACCCTCTATTGTGTGCATCAAAGGATAGAGATAAAAGACACCAAGGAAGCTTTAGACAAGAT
AGAGGAAGAGCAAAACAAAAGTAAGACCACCGCACAGCAAGCGGCCGCTGATCTTCAGACCTGGAGGAGG
AGATATGAGGGACAATTGGAGAAGTGAATTATATAAATATAAAGTAGTAAAAATTGAACCATTAGGAGTA
GCACCCACCAAGGCAAAGAGAAGAGTGGTGCAGAGAGAAAAAAGAGCAGTGGGAATAGGAGCTTTGTTCC
TTGGGTTCTTGGGAGCAGCAGGAAGCACTATGGGCGCAGCGTCAATGACGCTGACGGTACAGGCCAGACA
ATTATTGTCTGGTATAGTGCAGCAGCAGAACAATTTGCTGAGGGCTATTGAGGCGCAACAGCATCTGTTG
CAACTCACAGTCTGGGGCATCAAGCAGCTCCAGGCAAGAATCCTGGCTGTGGAAAGATACCTAAAGGATC
AACAGCTCCTGGGGATTTGGGGTTGCTCTGGAAAACTCATTTGCACCACTGCTGTGCCTTGGAATGCTAG
TTGGAGTAATAAATCTCTGGAACAGATTTGGAATCACACGACCTGGATGGAGTGGGACAGAGAAATTAAC
AATTACACAAGCTTAATACACTCCTTAATTGAAGAATCGCAAAACCAGCAAGAAAAGAATGAACAAGAAT
TATTGGAATTAGATAAATGGGCAAGTTTGTGGAATTGGTTTAACATAACAAATTGGCTGTGGTATATAAA
ATTATTCATAATGATAGTAGGAGGCTTGGTAGGTTTAAGAATAGTTTTTGCTGTACTTTCTATAGTGAAT
AGAGTTAGGCAGGGATATTCACCATTATCGTTTCAGACCCACCTCCCAACCCCGAGGGGACCCAGAGAGG
GCCTATTTCCCATGATTCCTTCATATTTGCATATACGATACAAGGCTGTTAGAGAGATAATTAGAATTAA
TTTGACTGTAAACACAAAGATATTAGTACAAAATACGTGACGTAGAAAGTAATAATTTCTTGGGTAGTTT
GCAGTTTTAAAATTATGTTTTAAAATGGACTATCATATGCTTACCGTAACTTGAAAGTATTTCGATTTCT
TGGCTTTATATATCTTGTGGAAAGGACGAAACACCGACAGCTATGCAGTTATCACAGTTTTAGAGCTAGA
AATAGCAAGTTAAAATAAGGCTAGTCCGTTATCAACTTGAAAAAGTGGCACCGAGTCGGTGCTTTTTTAA
GCTTGGCGTAACTAGATCTTGAGACAAATGGCAGTATTCATCCACAATTTTAAAAGAAAAGGGGGGATTG
GGGGGTACAGTGCAGGGGAAAGAATAGTAGACATAATAGCAACAGACATACAAACTAAAGAATTACAAAA
ACAAATTACAAAAATTCAAAATTTTCGGGTTTATTACAGGGACAGCAGAGATCCACTTTGGCGCCGGCTC
GAGGGGG
