>Addgene plasmid #76910 | RIPK2 gRNA (BRDN0001146083) | depositor partial sequence | sequence record 144370 | Target Sequence
ACAGCTATGCAGTTATCACA
