>Addgene plasmid #76910 | RIPK2 gRNA (BRDN0001146083) | addgene partial sequence | sequence record 186745 | hU6-F
CGTAGAAAGTAATAATTTCTTGGGTAGTTTGCAGTTTTAAAATTATGTTTTAAAATGGACTATCATATGC
TTACCGTAACTTGAAAGTATTTCGATTTCTTGGCTTTATATATCTTGTGGAAAGGACGAAACACCGACAG
CTATGCAGTTATCACAGTTTTAGAGCTAGAAATAGCAAGTTAAAATAAGGCTAGTCCGTTATCAACTTGA
AAAAGTGGCACCGAGTCGGTGCTTTTTTAAGCTTGGCGTAACTAGATCTTGAGACAAATGGCAGTATTCA
TCCACAATTTTAAAAGAAAAGGGGGGATTGGGGGGTACAGTGCAGGGGAAAGAATAGTAGACATAATAGC
AACAGACATACAAACTAAAGAATTACAAAAACAAATTACAAAAATTCAAAATTTTCGGGTTTATTACAGG
GACAGCAGAGATCCACTTTGGCGCCGGCTCGAGGGGGCCCGGGTGCAAAGATGGATAAAGTTTTAAACAG
AGAGGAATCTTTGCAGCTAATGGACCTTCTAGGTCTTGAAAGGAGTGGGAATTGGCTCCGGTGCCCGTCA
GTGGGCAGAG
